>Addgene plasmid #48459 | pFUSB4_CCGT | depositor full sequence | sequence record 70159 | Full Sequence
ATGTTTTCCCAGTCACGACGTTGTAAAACGACGGCCAGTCTTAAGCGTCTCATGGCCTGACCCCGGACCA
AGTGGTGGCCTATCGCCAGCCACGATGGCGGCAAGCAAGCGCTCGAAACGGTGCAGCGGCTGTTGCCGGT
GCTGTGCCAGGACCATGGCCTGACTCCGGACCAAGTGGTGGCTATCGCCAGCCACGATGGCGGCAAGCAA
GCGCTCGAAACGGTGCAGCGGCTGTTGCCGGTGCTGTGCCAGGACCATGGCCTGACCCCGGACCAAGTGG
TGGCTATCGCCAGCAACAATGGCGGCAAGCAAGCGCTCGAAACGGTGCAGCGGCTGTTGCCGGTGCTGTG
CCAGGACCATGGCCTGACCCCGGACCAAGTGGTGGCTATCGCCAGCAACGGTGGCGGCAAGCAAGCGCTC
GAAACGGTGCAGCGGCTGTTGCCGGTGCTGTGCCAGGACCATGGCCTGACCCCGGACCAAGTGGTGGCTA
TCGAGACGTCTAGACCAGCCAGGACAGAAATGCCTCGACTTCGCTGCTACCCAAGGTTGCCGGGTGACGC
ACACCGTGGAAACGGATGAAGGCACGAACCCAGTGGACATAAGCCTGTTCGGTTCGTAAGCTGTAATGCA
AGTAGCGTATGCGCTCACGCAACTGGTCCAGAACCTTGACCGAACGCAGCGGTGGTAACGGCGCAGTGGC
GGTTTTCATGGCTTGTTATGACTGTTTTTTTGGGGTACAGTCTATGCCTCGGGCATCCAAGCAGCAAGCG
CGTTACGCCGTGGGTCGATGTTTGATGTTATGGAGCAGCAACGATGTTACGCAGCAGGGCAGTCGCCCTA
AAACAAAGTTAAACATTATGAGGGAAGCGGTGATCGCCGAAGTATCGACTCAACTATCAGAGGTAGTTGG
CGTCATCGAGCGCCATCTCGAACCGACGTTGCTGGCCGTACATTTGTACGGCTCCGCAGTGGATGGCGGC
CTGAAGCCACACAGTGATATTGATTTGCTGGTTACGGTGACCGTAAGGCTTGATGAAACAACGCGGCGAG
CTTTGATCAACGACCTTTTGGAAACTTCGGCTTCCCCTGGAGAGAGCGAGATTCTCCGCGCTGTAGAAGT
CACCATTGTTGTGCACGACGACATCATTCCGTGGCGTTATCCAGCTAAGCGCGAACTGCAATTTGGAGAA
TGGCAGCGCAATGACATTCTTGCAGGTATCTTCGAGCCAGCCACGATCGACATTGATCTGGCTATCTTGC
TGACAAAAGCAAGAGAACATAGCGTTGCCTTGGTAGGTCCAGCGGCGGAGGAACTCTTTGATCCGGTTCC
TGAACAGGATCTATTTGAGGCGCTAAATGAAACCTTAACGCTATGGAACTCGCCGCCCGACTGGGCTGGC
GATGAGCGAAATGTAGTGCTTACGTTGTCCCGCATTTGGTACAGCGCAGTAACCGGCAAAATCGCGCCGA
AGGATGTCGCTGCCGACTGGGCAATGGAGCGCCTGCCGGCCCAGTATCAGCCCGTCATACTTGAAGCTAG
ACAGGCTTATCTTGGACAAGAAGAAGATCGCTTGGCCTCGCGCGCAGATCAGTTGGAAGAATTTGTCCAC
TACGTGAAAGGCGAGATCACCAAGGTAGTCGGCAAATAACCCTCGAGCCACCCATGACCAAAATCCCTTA
ACGTGAGTTACGCGTCGTTCCACTGAGCGTCAGACCCCGTAGAAAAGATCAAAGGATCTTCTTGAGATCC
TTTTTTTCTGCGCGTAATCTGCTGCTTGCAAACAAAAAAACCACCGCTACCAGCGGTGGTTTGTTTGCCG
GATCAAGAGCTACCAACTCTTTTTCCGAAGGTAACTGGCTTCAGCAGAGCGCAGATACCAAATACTGTCC
TTCTAGTGTAGCCGTAGTTAGGCCACCACTTCAAGAACTCTGTAGCACCGCCTACATACCTCGCTCTGCT
AATCCTGTTACCAGTGGCTGCTGCCAGTGGCGATAAGTCGTGTCTTACCGGGTTGGACTCAAGACGATAG
TTACCGGATAAGGCGCAGCGGTCGGGCTGAACGGGGGGTTCGTGCACACAGCCCAGCTTGGAGCGAACGA
CCTACACCGAACTGAGATACCTACAGCGTGAGCATTGAGAAAGCGCCACGCTTCCCGAAGGGAGAAAGGC
GGACAGGTATCCGGTAAGCGGCAGGGTCGGAACAGGAGAGCGCACGAGGGAGCTTCCAGGGGGAAACGCC
TGGTATCTTTATAGTCCTGTCGGGTTTCGCCACCTCTGACTTGAGCGTCGATTTTTGTGATGCTCGTCAG
GGGGGCGGAGCCTATGGAAAAACGCCAGCAACGCGGCCTTTTTACGGTTCCTGGCCTTTTGCTGGCCTTT
TGCTCACATGTTCTTTCCTGCGTTATCCCCTGATTCTGTGGATAACCGTATTACCGCCTTTGAGTGAGCT
GATACCGCTCGCCGCAGCCGAACGACCGAGCGCAGCGAGTCAGTGAGCGAGGAAGCGGAAGAGCGCCCAA
TACGCAAACCGCCTCTCCCCGCGCGTTGGCCGATTCATTAATGCAGCTGGCACGACAGGTTTCCCGACTG
GAAAGCGGGCAGTGAGCGCAACGCAATTAATACGCGTACCGCTAGCCAGGAAGAGTTTGTAGAAACGCAA
AAAGGCCATCCGTCAGGATGGCCTTCTGCTTAGTTTGATGCCTGGCAGTTTATGGCGGGCGTCCTGCCCG
CCACCCTCCGGGCCGTTGCTTCACAACGTTCAAATCCGCTCCCGGCGGATTTGTCCTACTCAGGAGAGCG
TTCACCGACAAACAACAGATAAAACGAAAGGCCCAGTCTTCCGACTGAGCCTTTCGTTTTATTTGATGCC
TGGCAGTTCCCTACTCTCGCGTTAACGCTAGCATGG
Features (pLannotate 1.2.2; 8 found; start..end, strand, type, name):
      3..39      -  CDS            lacZα (fragment): LacZα fragment of β-galactosidase; lacZ fragment
    596..619     +  promoter       Pc promoter (fragment): intI1 (promoter lies within the coding sequence); class 1 integron promoter
    795..851     +  CDS            GmR (fragment): gentamycin acetyltransferase; aacC1; confers resistance to gentamycin
    858..1649    +  CDS            SmR: aminoglycoside adenylyltransferase (Murphy, 1985); aadA; confers resistance to spectinomycin and streptomycin
   1742..2330    +  rep_origin     ori: high-copy-number ColE1/pMB1/pBR322/pUC origin of replication
   2513..2605    +  CDS            lacI (fragment): lac repressor; lacI; The lac repressor binds to the lac operator to inhibit transcription in E. coli. This inhibition can be relieved by adding lactose or isopropyl-β-D-thiogalactopyranoside (IPTG).
   2660..2687    -  terminator     rrnB T2 terminator: transcription terminator T2 from the E. coli rrnB gene
   2819..2862    +  terminator     rrnB T1 terminator: Escherichia coli rrnB; transcription terminator T1 from the E. coli rrnB gene
