[The description below was written by a language model from this plasmid's Addgene catalogue record and pLannotate feature annotations shown in this document.]
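Description:
pFUSB4_CCGT is a small (about 2.9 kb) intermediate array plasmid for Golden Gate assembly of TALENs, built on the pFUS_B4 backbone. It carries a pre-assembled synthetic block of four TAL effector repeats with the repeat-variable diresidues HD HD NN NG. Under the standard RVD code these correspond to the DNA bases C, C, G and T, which gives the plasmid its name. The depositor notes that it was made by Golden Gate cloning. It belongs to a set of ready-made repeat multimers associated with a simplified 15-RVD GoldyTALEN design for in vivo genome engineering. In such schemes, pre-built pFUS arrays are combined with other repeat blocks and a final half-repeat in a second Golden Gate step to place a complete DNA-binding domain into a nuclease expression backbone.

Although the catalogue lists the vector type as mammalian expression/TALEN, the annotated features show only bacterial maintenance elements and no eukaryotic promoter, so the plasmid appears to be a cloning intermediate rather than an expression construct. It replicates in E. coli from a high-copy ColE1/pUC-type origin. Selection is with spectinomycin through the aadA aminoglycoside adenylyltransferase gene (SmR), which lies downstream of a class 1 integron Pc promoter fragment and a remnant of a gentamicin resistance gene. Short lacZα and lacI fragments remain, which would be consistent with replacement of a lacZα screening cassette by the repeat array, though the record does not say so. The rrnB T1 and T2 terminators are also present. The automated annotation does not label the TAL repeat insert itself. It presumably lies in the unannotated region near the start of the sequence, but its exact position is not stated.
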