Addgene plasmid #48459: pFUSB4_CCGT
Depositing lab: Stephen Ekker. Depositing organization: Mayo Foundation for Medical Education and Research. Publication: High Efficiency In Vivo Genome Engineering with a Simplified 15-RVD GoldyTALEN Design. Ma AC, Lee HB, Clark KJ, Ekker SC. PLoS One. 2013 May 29;8(5):e65259. doi: 10.1371/journal.pone.0065259. Print 2013. PubMed 23734242.
Backbone
  Vector backbone: pFUS_B4
  Vector type: Mammalian Expression, TALEN
Growth in bacteria
  Bacterial resistance: Spectinomycin, 50 μg/mL
  Growth temperature: 37°C
  Growth strain: Top10
  Copy number: Unknown
Gene/Insert
  Gene/Insert name: RVD sequence: HD HD NN NG
  Species: Synthetic
  Cloning method: Unknown
  Sequencing primers: 5′ ttgatgcctggcagttccct; 3′ cgaaccgaacaggcttatgt
Terms and licenses: Academic/Nonprofit Terms; Industry Terms: Not Available to Industry
Depositor comments: Plasmid was created using Golden Gate cloning.
How to cite: pFUSB4_CCGT was a gift from Stephen Ekker (Addgene plasmid # 48459 ; http://n2t.net/addgene:48459 ; RRID:Addgene_48459)
