>Addgene plasmid #48459 | pFUSB4_CCGT | addgene partial sequence | sequence record 70755 | pCR8_F1 5'-ttgatgcctggcagttccct-3'
TTGTAAAACGACGGCCAGTCTTAAGCGTCTCATGGCCTGACCCCGGACCAAGTGGTGGCTATCGCCAGCC
ACGATGGCGGCAAGCAAGCGCTCGAAACGGTGCAGCGGCTGTTGCCGGTGCTGTGCCAGGACCATGGCCT
GACTCCGGACCAAGTGGTGGCTATCGCCAGCCACGATGGCGGCAAGCAAGCGCTCGAAACGGTGCAGCGG
CTGTTGCCGGTGCTGTGCCAGGACCATGGCCTGACCCCGGACCAAGTGGTGGCTATCGCCAGCAACAATG
GCGGCAAGCAAGCGCTCGAAACGGTGCAGCGGCTGTTGCCGGTGCTGTGCCAGGACCATGGCCTGACCCC
GGACCAAGTGGTGGCTATCGCCAGCAACGGTGGCGGCAAGCAAGCGCTCGAAACGGTGCAGCGGCTGTTG
CCGGTGCTGTGCCAGGACCATGGCCTGACCCCGGACCAAGTGGTGGCTATCGAGACGTCTAGACCAGCCA
GGACAGAAATGCCTCGACTTCGCTGCTACCCAAGGTTGCCGGGTGACGCACACCGTGGAAACGGATGAAG
GCACGAACCCAGTGGACATAAGCCTGTTCGGTTCGTAAGCTGTAATGCAAGTAGCGTATGCGCTCACGCA
ACTGGTCCAGAACCTTGACCGAACGCAGCGGTGGTAACGGCGCAGTGGCGGTTTTCATGGCTTGTTATGA
CTGTTTTTTTGGGGTACAGTCTATGCCTCGGGCATCCAAGCAGCAAGCGCGTTACGCCGTGGGTCGATGT
TTGATGTTATGGAGCAGCAACGATGTTACGCAGCAGGGCAGTCGCCCTAAAACAAAGTTAAACATTATGA
GGGAAGCGGTGATCGCCGAAGTATCGACTCAACTATCAGA
